Addgene plasmid #133550: pBabe-Puro-REDD1-HA
Purpose: Expresses HA tagged REDD1 in Mammalian cells
Depositing lab: James Brugarolas. Depositing organization: University of Texas Southwestern Medical Center. Publication: Structural analysis and functional implications of the negative mTORC1 regulator REDD1. Vega-Rubin-de-Celis S, Abdallah Z, Kinch L, Grishin NV, Brugarolas J, Zhang X. Biochemistry. 2010 Mar 23;49(11):2491-501. doi: 10.1021/bi902135e. PubMed 20166753.
Backbone
  Vector backbone: pBabe
  Backbone size w/o insert (bp): 5086
  Vector type: Mammalian Expression, Retroviral
  Selectable markers: Puromycin
Growth in bacteria
  Bacterial resistance: Ampicillin, 100 μg/mL
  Growth temperature: 30°C
  Growth strain: NEB Stable
  Copy number: Unknown
Gene/Insert
  Gene/Insert name: Regulated in development and DNA damage response 1 (REDD1) (alt name: REDD1)
  Species: H. sapiens (human)
  Insert size (bp): 699
  GenBank ID: NM_019058.4
  Entrez Gene: DDIT4 (a.k.a. Dig2, REDD-1, REDD1)
  Tag / fusion protein: HA tag (C terminal on insert)
  Cloning method: Gateway Cloning
  Sequencing primers: 5′ pBABE 5'; 3′ pBABE 3'
Terms and licenses: Academic/Nonprofit Terms; Industry Terms: Not Available to Industry
How to cite: pBabe-Puro-REDD1-HA was a gift from James Brugarolas (Addgene plasmid # 133550 ; http://n2t.net/addgene:133550 ; RRID:Addgene_133550)
