[The description below was written by a language model from this plasmid's Addgene catalogue record and pLannotate feature annotations shown in this document.]
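Description:
pBabe-Puro-REDD1-HA is a Moloney murine leukemia virus-based retroviral expression vector built on the pBabe backbone, designed to deliver and stably express human REDD1 (gene symbol DDIT4) carrying a C-terminal HA epitope tag in mammalian cells. In bacteria it is maintained through a high-copy ColE1/pUC-type origin and selected with ampicillin via the β-lactamase gene and its native promoter. A short lacI fragment is also annotated in the backbone and appears to be a non-functional remnant.

The retroviral cassette is flanked by MMLV long terminal repeats. Downstream of the 5′ LTR lie a packaging signal (Ψ) and a truncated gag segment lacking its start codon, which together promote efficient encapsidation of the genomic RNA when the plasmid is introduced into a packaging cell line that supplies the viral proteins in trans. No separate internal promoter is annotated upstream of the insert, so REDD1 expression is presumably driven from the 5′ LTR, as is usual for pBabe vectors. The roughly 700 bp REDD1 coding sequence, recorded as inserted by Gateway cloning, is followed directly by a short HA sequence; the annotation software matches it as a fragment of a 3xHA element, but its length is consistent with a single HA tag. An SV40 enhancer/early promoter then drives puromycin N-acetyltransferase, allowing selection of transduced cells with puromycin.

REDD1 is a stress-responsive negative regulator of mTORC1 acting through the TSC1–TSC2 complex. This construct suits stable expression of the protein for studying mTORC1 signalling, with the HA tag enabling detection or immunoprecipitation.
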