Features (pLannotate 1.2.2; 13 found; start..end, strand, type, name):
      1..470     +  LTR            LTR: long terminal repeat from Moloney murine leukemia virus
    594..868     +  misc_feature   MESV Ψ (fragment): packaging signal of murine embryonic stem cell virus
    935..1351    +  CDS            gag (truncated): truncated Moloney murine leukemia virus (MMLV) gag gene lacking the start codon
   1368..2063    +  CDS            DDIT4: DDIT4_HUMAN - Also known as REDD1, RTP801. Experimental evidence at protein level: Swiss-Prot protein existence level 1. Regulates cell growth, proliferation and survival via inhibition of the activity of the mammalian target of rapamycin complex 1 (mTORC1). Inhibition of mTORC1 is mediated by a pathway that involves DDIT4/REDD1, AKT1, the TSC1-TSC2 complex and the GTPase RHEB. Plays an important role in responses to cellular energy levels and cellular stress, including responses to hypoxia and DNA damage. Regulates p53/TP53-mediated apoptosis in response to DNA damage via its effect on mTORC1
   2064..2091    +  CDS            3xHA (fragment): three tandem HA epitope tags
   2128..2457    +  promoter       SV40 promoter: SV40 enhancer and early promoter
   2467..3066    +  CDS            PuroR: puromycin N-acetyltransferase; pac from Streptomyces alboniger; confers resistance to puromycin
   3165..3286    +  LTR            3' LTR (ΔU3) (fragment): self-inactivating 3' long terminal repeat (LTR) from Moloney murine leukemia virus
   3287..3756    +  LTR            LTR: long terminal repeat from Moloney murine leukemia virus
   3822..3874    -  CDS            lacI (fragment): lac repressor; lacI; The lac repressor binds to the lac operator to inhibit transcription in E. coli. This inhibition can be relieved by adding lactose or isopropyl-β-D-thiogalactopyranoside (IPTG).
   4057..4645    -  rep_origin     ori: high-copy-number ColE1/pMB1/pBR322/pUC origin of replication
   4805..5665    -  CDS            AmpR: β-lactamase; bla; confers resistance to ampicillin, carbenicillin, and related antibiotics
   5666..5770    -  promoter       AmpR promoter: bla
>Addgene plasmid #133550 | pBabe-Puro-REDD1-HA | addgene full sequence | sequence record 261516 | Addgene NGS Result
CTGAATATGGGCCAAACAGGATATCTGTGGTAAGCAGTTCCTGCCCCGGCTCAGGGCCAAGAACAGATGG
AACAGCTGAATATGGGCCAAACAGGATATCTGTGGTAAGCAGTTCCTGCCCCGGCTCAGGGCCAAGAACA
GATGGTCCCCAGATGCGGTCCAGCCCTCAGCAGTTTCTAGAGAACCATCAGATGTTTCCAGGGTGCCCCA
AGGACCTGAAATGACCCTGTGCCTTATTTGAACTAACCAATCAGTTCGCTTCTCGCTTCTGTTCGCGCGC
TTCTGCTCCCCGAGCTCAATAAAAGAGCCCACAACCCCTCACTCGGGGCGCCAGTCCTCCGATTGACTGA
GTCGCCCGGGTACCCGTGTATCCAATAAACCCTCTTGCAGTTGCATCCGACTTGTGGTCTCGCTGTTCCT
TGGGAGGGTCTCCTCTGAGTGATTGACTACCCGTCAGCGGGGGTCTTTCATTTGGGGGCTCGTCCGGGAT
CGGGAGACCCCTGCCCAGGGACCACCGACCCACCACCGGGAGGCAAGCTGGCCAGCAACTTATCTGTGTC
TGTCCGATTGTCTAGTGTCTATGACTGATTTTATGCGCCTGCGTCGGTACTAGTTAGCTAACTAGCTCTG
TATCTGGCGGACCCGTGGTGGAACTGACGAGTTCTGAACACCCGGCCGCAACCCTGGGAGACGTCCCAGG
GACTTTGGGGGCCGTTTTTGTGGCCCGACCTGAGGAAGGGAGTCGATGTGGAATCCGACCCCGTCAGGAT
ATGTGGTTCTGGTAGGAGACGAGAACCTAAAACAGTTCCCGCCTCCGTCTGAATTTTTGCTTTCGGTTTG
GAACCGAAGCCGCGCGTCTTGTCTGCTGCAGCGCTGCAGCATCGTTCTGTGTTGTCTCTGTCTGACTGTG
TTTCTGTATTTGTCTGAAAATTAGGGCCAGACTGTTACCACTCCCTTAAGTTTGACCTTAGGTCACTGGA
AAGATGTCGAGCGGATCGCTCACAACCAGTCGGTAGATGTCAAGAAGAGACGTTGGGTTACCTTCTGCTC
TGCAGAATGGCCAACCTTTAACGTCGGATGGCCGCGAGACGGCACCTTTAACCGAGACCTCATCACCCAG
GTTAAGATCAAGGTCTTTTCACCTGGCCCGCATGGACACCCAGACCAGGTCCCCTACATCGTGACCTGGG
AAGCCTTGGCTTTTGACCCCCCTCCCTGGGTCAAGCCCTTTGTACACCCTAAGCCTCCGCCTCCTCTTCC
TCCATCCGCCCCGTCTCTCCCCCTTGAACCTCCTCGTTCGACCCCGCCTCGATCCTCCCTTTATCCAGCC
CTCACTCCTTCTCTAGGCGCCGGCCGGATCCGCCACCATGCCTAGCCTTTGGGACCGCTTCTCGTCGTCG
TCCACCTCCTCTTCGCCCTCGTCCTTGCCCCGAACTCCCACCCCAGATCGGCCGCCGCGCTCAGCCTGGG
GGTCGGCGACCCGGGAGGAGGGGTTTGACCGCTCCACGAGCCTGGAGAGCTCGGACTGCGAGTCCCTGGA
CAGCAGCAACAGTGGCTTCGGGCCGGAGGAAGACACGGCTTACCTGGATGGGGTGTCGTTGCCCGACTTT
GAGCTGCTCAGTGACCCTGAGGATGAACACTTGTGTGCCAACCTGATGCAGCTGCTGCAGGAGAGCCTGG
CCCAGGCGCGGCTGGGCTCTCGACGCCCTGCGCGCCTGCTGATGCCTAGCCAGTTGGTAAGCCAGGTGGG
CAAAGAACTACTGCGCCTGGCCTACAGCGAGCCGTGCGGCCTGCGGGGGGCGCTGCTGGACGTCTGCGTG
GAGCAGGGCAAGAGCTGCCACAGCGTGGGCCAGCTGGCACTCGACCCCAGCCTGGTGCCCACCTTCCAGC
TGACCCTCGTGCTGCGCCTGGACTCACGACTCTGGCCCAAGATCCAGGGGCTGTTTAGCTCCGCCAACTC
TCCCTTCCTCCCTGGCTTCAGCCAGTCCCTGACGCTGAGCACTGGCTTCCGAGTCATCAAGAAGAAGCTG
TACAGCTCGGAACAGCTGCTCATTGAGGAGTGTTACCCATACGATGTTCCAGATTACGCTTGAGAATTCG
CCAGCACAGTGGTCGACCCTGTGGAATGTGTGTCAGTTAGGGTGTGGAAAGTCCCCAGGCTCCCCAGCAG
GCAGAAGTATGCAAAGCATGCATCTCAATTAGTCAGCAACCAGGTGTGGAAAGTCCCCAGGCTCCCCAGC
AGGCAGAAGTATGCAAAGCATGCATCTCAATTAGTCAGCAACCATAGTCCCGCCCCTAACTCCGCCCATC
CCGCCCCTAACTCCGCCCAGTTCCGCCCATTCTCCGCCCCATGGCTGACTAATTTTTTTTATTTATGCAG
AGGCCGAGGCCGCCTCGGCCTCTGAGCTATTCCAGAAGTAGTGAGGAGGCTTTTTTGGAGGCCTAGGCTT
TTGCAAAAAGCTTACCATGACCGAGTACAAGCCCACGGTGCGCCTCGCCACCCGCGACGACGTCCCCAGG
GCCGTACGCACCCTCGCCGCCGCGTTCGCCGACTACCCCGCCACGCGCCACACCGTCGATCCGGACCGCC
ACATCGAGCGGGTCACCGAGCTGCAAGAACTCTTCCTCACGCGCGTCGGGCTCGACATCGGCAAGGTGTG
GGTCGCGGACGACGGCGCCGCGGTGGCGGTCTGGACCACGCCGGAGAGCGTCGAAGCGGGGGCGGTGTTC
GCCGAGATCGGCCCGCGCATGGCCGAGTTGAGCGGTTCCCGGCTGGCCGCGCAGCAACAGATGGAAGGCC
TCCTGGCGCCGCACCGGCCCAAGGAGCCCGCGTGGTTCCTGGCCACCGTCGGCGTCTCGCCCGACCACCA
GGGCAAGGGTCTGGGCAGCGCCGTCGTGCTCCCCGGAGTGGAGGCGGCCGAGCGCGCCGGGGTGCCCGCC
TTCCTGGAGACCTCCGCGCCCCGCAACCTCCCCTTCTACGAGCGGCTCGGCTTCACCGTCACCGCCGACG
TCGAGGTGCCCGAAGGACCGCGCACCTGGTGCATGACCCGCAAGCCCGGTGCCTGACGCCCGCCCCACGA
CCCGCAGCGCCCGACCGAAAGGAGCGCACGACCCCATGCATCGATAAAATAAAAGATTTTATTTAGTCTC
CAGAAAAAGGGGGGAATGAAAGACCCCACCTGTAGGTTTGGCAAGCTAGCTTAAGTAACGCCATTTTGCA
AGGCATGGAAAAATACATAACTGAGAATAGAGAAGTTCAGATCAAGGTCAGGAACAGATGGAACAGCTGA
ATATGGGCCAAACAGGATATCTGTGGTAAGCAGTTCCTGCCCCGGCTCAGGGCCAAGAACAGATGGAACA
GCTGAATATGGGCCAAACAGGATATCTGTGGTAAGCAGTTCCTGCCCCGGCTCAGGGCCAAGAACAGATG
GTCCCCAGATGCGGTCCAGCCCTCAGCAGTTTCTAGAGAACCATCAGATGTTTCCAGGGTGCCCCAAGGA
CCTGAAATGACCCTGTGCCTTATTTGAACTAACCAATCAGTTCGCTTCTCGCTTCTGTTCGCGCGCTTCT
GCTCCCCGAGCTCAATAAAAGAGCCCACAACCCCTCACTCGGGGCGCCAGTCCTCCGATTGACTGAGTCG
CCCGGGTACCCGTGTATCCAATAAACCCTCTTGCAGTTGCATCCGACTTGTGGTCTCGCTGTTCCTTGGG
AGGGTCTCCTCTGAGTGATTGACTACCCGTCAGCGGGGGTCTTTCACATGCAGCATGTATCAAAATTAAT
TTGGTTTTTTTTCTTAAGTATTTACATTAAATGGCCATAGTTGCATTAATGAATCGGCCAACGCGCGGGG
AGAGGCGGTTTGCGTATTGGGCGCTCTTCCGCTTCCTCGCTCACTGACTCGCTGCGCTCGGTCGTTCGGC
TGCGGCGAGCGGTATCAGCTCACTCAAAGGCGGTAATACGGTTATCCACAGAATCAGGGGATAACGCAGG
AAAGAACATGTGAGCAAAAGGCCAGCAAAAGGCCAGGAACCGTAAAAAGGCCGCGTTGCTGGCGTTTTTC
CATAGGCTCCGCCCCCCTGACGAGCATCACAAAAATCGACGCTCAAGTCAGAGGTGGCGAAACCCGACAG
GACTATAAAGATACCAGGCGTTTCCCCCTGGAAGCTCCCTCGTGCGCTCTCCTGTTCCGACCCTGCCGCT
TACCGGATACCTGTCCGCCTTTCTCCCTTCGGGAAGCGTGGCGCTTTCTCATAGCTCACGCTGTAGGTAT
CTCAGTTCGGTGTAGGTCGTTCGCTCCAAGCTGGGCTGTGTGCACGAACCCCCCGTTCAGCCCGACCGCT
GCGCCTTATCCGGTAACTATCGTCTTGAGTCCAACCCGGTAAGACACGACTTATCGCCACTGGCAGCAGC
CACTGGTAACAGGATTAGCAGAGCGAGGTATGTAGGCGGTGCTACAGAGTTCTTGAAGTGGTGGCCTAAC
TACGGCTACACTAGAAGAACAGTATTTGGTATCTGCGCTCTGCTGAAGCCAGTTACCTTCGGAAAAAGAG
TTGGTAGCTCTTGATCCGGCAAACAAACCACCGCTGGTAGCGGTGGTTTTTTTGTTTGCAAGCAGCAGAT
TACGCGCAGAAAAAAAGGATCTCAAGAAGATCCTTTGATCTTTTCTACGGGGTCTGACGCTCAGTGGAAC
GAAAACTCACGTTAAGGGATTTTGGTCATGAGATTATCAAAAAGGATCTTCACCTAGATCCTTTTGCGGC
CGCAAATCAATCTAAAGTATATATGAGTAAACTTGGTCTGACAGTTACCAATGCTTAATCAGTGAGGCAC
CTATCTCAGCGATCTGTCTATTTCGTTCATCCATAGTTGCCTGACTCCCCGTCGTGTAGATAACTACGAT
ACGGGAGGGCTTACCATCTGGCCCCAGTGCTGCAATGATACCGCGAGACCCACGCTCACCGGCTCCAGAT
TTATCAGCAATAAACCAGCCAGCCGGAAGGGCCGAGCGCAGAAGTGGTCCTGCAACTTTATCCGCCTCCA
TCCAGTCTATTAATTGTTGCCGGGAAGCTAGAGTAAGTAGTTCGCCAGTTAATAGTTTGCGCAACGTTGT
TGCCATTGCTACAGGCATCGTGGTGTCACGCTCGTCGTTTGGTATGGCTTCATTCAGCTCCGGTTCCCAA
CGATCAAGGCGAGTTACATGATCCCCCATGTTGTGCAAAAAAGCGGTTAGCTCCTTCGGTCCTCCGATCG
TTGTCAGAAGTAAGTTGGCCGCAGTGTTATCACTCATGGTTATGGCAGCACTGCATAATTCTCTTACTGT
CATGCCATCCGTAAGATGCTTTTCTGTGACTGGTGAGTACTCAACCAAGTCATTCTGAGAATAGTGTATG
CGGCGACCGAGTTGCTCTTGCCCGGCGTCAATACGGGATAATACCGCGCCACATAGCAGAACTTTAAAAG
TGCTCATCATTGGAAAACGTTCTTCGGGGCGAAAACTCTCAAGGATCTTACCGCTGTTGAGATCCAGTTC
GATGTAACCCACTCGTGCACCCAACTGATCTTCAGCATCTTTTACTTTCACCAGCGTTTCTGGGTGAGCA
AAAACAGGAAGGCAAAATGCCGCAAAAAAGGGAATAAGGGCGACACGGAAATGTTGAATACTCATACTCT
TCCTTTTTCAATATTATTGAAGCATTTATCAGGGTTATTGTCTCATGAGCGGATACATATTTGAATGTAT
TTAGAAAAATAAACAAATAGGGGTTCCGCGCACATTTCCCCGAAAAGTGCCACCTGCAGC
